Addgene plasmid #212839: pCYP06
Purpose: Expresses the Rhizobium acidisoli LRD-modifying cytochrome P450 enzyme
Depositing lab: Christopher Voigt. Depositing organization: Massachusetts Institute of Technology. Publication: Design of a redox-proficient Escherichia coli for screening terpenoids and modifying cytochrome P450s. Lin GM, Voigt CA. Nature Catalysis. 6, 1016–1029 (2023). https://doi.org/10.1038/s41929-023-01049-5.
Backbone
  Vector backbone: pCYP
  Vector type: Bacterial Expression
Growth in bacteria
  Bacterial resistance: Kanamycin, 50 μg/mL
  Growth temperature: 37°C
  Growth strain: DH5alpha
  Copy number: High Copy
Gene/Insert
  Gene/Insert name: cytochrome P450 (alt name: Uniprot ID: A0A0N1DFY4)
  Species: Rhizobium acidisoli
  Promoter: PcymRC
  Cloning method: Unknown
Resource information
  A portion of this plasmid was derived from a plasmid made by: codon optimized and synthesized by vendors
Terms and licenses: Academic/Nonprofit Terms; Industry Terms: Not Available to Industry
How to cite: pCYP06 was a gift from Christopher Voigt (Addgene plasmid # 212839 ; http://n2t.net/addgene:212839 ; RRID:Addgene_212839)
