[The description below was written by a language model from this plasmid's Addgene catalogue record and pLannotate feature annotations shown in this document.]
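Description:
pCYP06 is a bacterial expression plasmid of about 4.8 kb, built on the pCYP backbone, for producing a cytochrome P450 from Rhizobium acidisoli in Escherichia coli. The catalogue describes the enzyme as an LRD-modifying P450 and notes that the coding sequence was codon optimized and synthesized commercially. The plasmid is selected with kanamycin through an aph(3')-Ia (KanR) gene. The only complete replication origin annotated is p15A, normally regarded as medium copy and compatible with ColE1-type plasmids, although the catalogue lists the plasmid as high copy. This discrepancy is not resolved by the record. Short fragments annotated as RSF ori, bom, tet promoter and TcR appear to be partial sequence matches or backbone remnants rather than functional elements.

Expression is driven by the PcymRC promoter, seen in the feature table as two CuO operator sites that are bound by the CymR repressor. CymR is itself encoded on the plasmid downstream of a lacIq-type promoter fragment, so the regulator and the regulated promoter travel together. This arrangement is typical of cumate-inducible control. A type III hammerhead ribozyme lies between the operators and the coding region, a position commonly used to cleave off the 5' leader and insulate translation from promoter context. The P450 open reading frame is annotated by homology to Bradyrhizobium cyp114. It is followed directly by a small open reading frame resembling a Sinorhizobium ferredoxin-like electron transport protein, which may act as a redox partner, though the catalogue entry does not mention it. According to the associated publication title, the plasmid belongs to work on screening terpenoids and modifying P450s in a redox-proficient E. coli strain.
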