Features (pLannotate 1.2.2; 14 found; start..end, strand, type, name):
     28..54      +  misc_feature   bom (fragment): basis of mobility region from pBR322
    153..208     -  rep_origin     RSF ori (fragment): Plasmids containing the RSF 1030 origin of replication can be propagated in E. coli cells that contain additional plasmids with compatible origins.
    296..841     -  rep_origin     p15A ori: Plasmids containing the medium-copy-number p15A origin of replication can be propagated in E. coli cells that contain a second plasmid with the ColE1 origin.
    930..1745    -  CDS            KanR: aminoglycoside phosphotransferase; aph(3')-Ia; confers resistance to kanamycin in bacteria or G418 (Geneticin®) in eukaryotes
   1922..1949    +  protein_bind   CuO: CymR-binding P2 operator sequence from the p-cmt operon of Pseudomonas putida (Mullick et al., 2006) CymR
   1980..2007    +  protein_bind   CuO: CymR-binding P2 operator sequence from the p-cmt operon of Pseudomonas putida (Mullick et al., 2006) CymR
   2011..2066    +  ncRNA          Hammerhead 3: Accession: RF00008 - Hammerhead ribozyme (type III)
   2119..3405    +  CDS            cyp114: CPXR_BRADU - Protein inferred from homology: Swiss-Prot protein existence level 3. Cytochromes P450 are a group of heme-thiolate monooxygenases. They oxidize a variety of structurally unrelated compounds, including steroids, fatty acids, and xenobiotics. From Bradyrhizobium diazoefficiens (strain JCM 10833 / BCRC 13528 / IAM 13628 / NBRC 14792 / USDA 110).
   3415..3717    +  CDS            FE45_SINFN: Protein predicted: Swiss-Prot protein existence level 4. Electron transport protein for the cytochrome systems. From Sinorhizobium fredii (strain NBRC 101917 / NGR234).
   3849..3922    +  promoter       lacIq promoter (fragment): lacI (mutant); In the lacIq allele, a single base change in the promoter boosts expression of the lacI gene about 10-fold.
   3923..4531    +  CDS            cymR: CYMR_PSEPU - Experimental evidence at transcript level: Swiss-Prot protein existence level 2. Involved in the repression of the cym and cmt operons which are responsible of the p-cymene degradation. From Pseudomonas putida (Arthrobacter siderocapsulatus).
   4636..4654    -  promoter       tet promoter (fragment): E. coli promoter for tetracycline efflux protein gene
   4664..4784    +  CDS            TcR (fragment): tetracycline efflux protein; tet; confers resistance to tetracycline
   4803..11      -  rep_origin     RSF ori (fragment) (across the origin): Plasmids containing the RSF 1030 origin of replication can be propagated in E. coli cells that contain additional plasmids with compatible origins.
>Addgene plasmid #212839 | pCYP06 | addgene full sequence | sequence record 420115 | Addgene NGS Result
ACTGACTCGCTGCACGAGGCAGACCTCAGCGCTAGCGGAGTGTATACTGGCTTACTATGTTGGCACTGAT
GAGGGTGTCAGTGAAGTGCTTCATGTGGCAGGAGAAAAAAGGCTGCACCGGTGCGTCAGCAGAATATGTG
ATACAGGATATATTCCGCTTCCTCGCTCACTGACTCGCTACGCTCGGTCGTTCGACTGCGGCGAGCGGAA
ATGGCTTACGAACGGGGCGGAGATTTCCTGGAAGATGCCAGGAAGATACTTAACAGGGAAGTGAGAGGGC
CGCGGCAAAGCCGTTTTTCCATAGGCTCCGCCCCCCTGACAAGCATCACGAAATCTGACGCTCAAATCAG
TGGTGGCGAAACCCGACAGGACTATAAAGATACCAGGCGTTTCCCCCTGGCGGCTCCCTCGTGCGCTCTC
CTGTTCCTGCCTTTCGGTTTACCGGTGTCATTCCGCTGTTATGGCCGCGTTTGTCTCATTCCACGCCTGA
CACTCAGTTCCGGGTAGGCAGTTCGCTCCAAGCTGGACTGTATGCACGAACCCCCCGTTCAGTCCGACCG
CTGCGCCTTATCCGGTAACTATCGTCTTGAGTCCAACCCGGAAAGACATGCAAAAGCACCACTGGCAGCA
GCCACTGGTAATTGATTTAGAGGAGTTAGTCTTGAAGTCATGCGCCGGTTAAGGCTAAACTGAAAGGACA
AGTTTTGGTGACTGCGCTCCTCCAAGCCAGTTACCTCGGTTCAAAGAGTTGGTAGCTCAGAGAACCTTCG
AAAAACCGCCCTGCAAGGCGGTTTTTTCGTTTTCAGAGCAAGAGATTACGCGCAGACCAAAACGATCTCA
AGAAGATCATCTTATTAAGGGGTCTGACGCTCAGTGGAACGAAAAATCAATCTAAAGTATATATGAGTAA
ACTTGGTCTGACAGTTACCTTAGAAAAACTCATCGAGCATCAAATGAAACTGCAATTTATTCATATCAGG
ATTATCAATACCATATTTTTGAAAAAGCCGTTTCTGTAATGAAGGAGAAAACTCACCGAGGCAGTTCCAT
AGGATGGCAAGATCCTGGTATCGGTCTGCGATTCCGACTCGTCCAACATCAATACAACCTATTAATTTCC
CCTCGTCAAAAATAAGGTTATCAAGTGAGAAATCACCATGAGTGACGACTGAATCCGGTGAGAATGGCAA
AAGCTTATGCATTTCTTTCCAGACTTGTTCAACAGGCCAGCCATTACGCTCGTCATCAAAATCACTCGCA
TCAACCAAACCGTTATTCATTCGTGATTGCGCCTGAGCGAGACGAAATACGCGATCGCTGTTAAAAGGAC
AATTACAAACAGGAATCGAATGCAACCGGCGCAGGAACACTGCCAGCGCATCAACAATATTTTCACCTGA
ATCAGGATATTCTTCTAATACCTGGAATGCTGTTTTCCCGGGGATCGCAGTGGTGAGTAACCATGCATCA
TCAGGAGTACGGATAAAATGCTTGATGGTCGGAAGAGGCATAAATTCCGTCAGCCAGTTTAGTCTGACCA
TCTCATCTGTAACATCATTGGCAACGCTACCTTTGCCATGTTTCAGAAACAACTCTGGCGCATCGGGCTT
CCCATACAATCGATAGATTGTCGCACCTGATTGCCCGACATTATCGCGAGCCCATTTATACCCATATAAA
TCAGCATCCATGTTGGAATTTAATCGCGGCCTGGAGCAAGACGTTTCCCGTTGAATATGGCTCATAACAC
CCCTTGTATTACTGTTTATGTAAGCAGACAGTTTTATTGTTCATGATGATATATTTTTATCTTGTGCAAT
GTACATCAGAGATTTTGAGACACAACCAATTATTGAAGGCCTCCCTAACGGGGGGCCTTTTTTTGTTTCT
GGTCTCCCAAGCGCTTAACGATCGTTGGCTGAACAAACAGACAATCTGGTCTGTTTGTATTATGGAAAAT
TTTTCTGTATAATAGATTCAACAAACAGACAATCTGGTCTGTTTGTATTATCAGCGGTCAACGCATGTGC
TTTGCGTTCTGATGAGACAGTGATGTCGAAACCGCCTCTACAAATAATTTTGTTTAGGTCAGACTATAGA
ACCCGGAGGTAAACAACAATGGACGTACAAGAAACCAAGGCGGCCTGCCACGATGCCTTTGCGGAGCTTG
CAAGTCCCGCATGCATTCAAGATCCGTACCCTTTTATGCGCTGGCTGCAAGAACACGATCCGGTTCATCG
TGCCGCATCAGGCATATTTCTGCTGAGCCGTCATGCTGATATATATTGGGCCTTCAAAGCCACCGGTGAT
GCATTCCGCGGCCCGGCCCCGAGTGAATTGGCACGTTATTTTCCACGGGCGGCCTCTAGTCTGTCTCTGA
ATTTGTTGGCAAGCACTTTGGCCATGAAAGAACCGCCCACCCATACGCGTCTGCGTCGCCTCATTTCGCG
AGACTTCACCGTGGGCCACATTGATAACTTACGACCGAGCATAGCGCGAATTGTTGCTGCACGGCTTGAT
GGTATGGCGCCTGCCCTCGAACGCGGCGAAGCGGTGGATCTGCACCGTGAATTCGCGCTCGCATTGCCGA
TGCTGGTGTTCGCCGAACTGTTTGGGATGCCGCAGGATGACATTTTTGAACTTAGTGCTATTGTATCCGC
AATCCTGGAGGGACTCTCACCGCACGCCTCTGATCCGCAGTTGGCAGCAGCTGACGTCGCCTCCGCGCGT
GTGAAAGCGTACTTTGGCGACCTCATCCTGCGCAAACGTGCGGACCCGTGCCGCGACATTGTATCGACGC
TGGTCGGTGCTCATTCGGATGACGCCGACACGTTGTCAGACGCTGAATTGATTTCGATGCTGTGGGGAAT
GCTGCTGGGTGGCTTTGCTACCACTGCGGCTACCATTGACCATGCGGTGCTTGCCATGCTGGCATATCCC
GAAGAACGTCATTGGCTGCAGGGTGACGCGGCGGGTGTCGAAGCGTTTGTCGAAGAAGTCCTGCGTTGCG
AAGCGCCGGCGATGTTTTCTTCGATTCCGCGCATCGCCCAACGAGATATCGAATTACGTGGCGTCGTGAT
CCCTAAAGACGCAGATGTTCGTGTATTGATCGCTGCGGGTAATCGTGATCCGGATGCGTTCGCGGACCCA
GACCGGTTCGACCCGGTGCGCTTTTATGGGACTCGCCCTGGTATGAGCAACGATGGCAAAATTATGCTCA
GCTTCGGTCATGGTATCCATTTTTGCTTAGGGGCACAGTTGGCCCGTGTTCAGTTGGCGGAGAGCTTGCC
ACAAATACAAGCACGCTTCCCAACCCTGGCCCTGGCGGAGCAGCCAACTAGAGAACCGAGCGCTTTTCTG
CGTACATTCCGCGCACTGCCGGTTCGCTTACACGCACAGGCTGCTGCAGAGGTGAGAGTAGTGGTGGACC
AAGATCTGTGCGGCACGACAGGCCAGTGCGTTTTGACCCTGCCAGGTGCATTTCGTCAACGGGAACCTGA
TGGAGTTGCTGAAGTCTGCATGGCCACTGTCCCTCAGGCATTACATGCCGCCGTTCGTCTGGCAGAGAGC
CAGTGCCCGGTTGCCGCTATTAGAGTAATTGAATCTGAAGCGGGCGATAACCACTGTACCAATCCGGGTC
CTACACCAAGTCAAGCCGATGCGGAGCGCCACGCTGCGAAGGATCTCCGTAACCCGGGTGAGCATGATGG
CACCATTTAATAAGGATGAGCTCTACAAATAAGCAGAGGTGGTTGTGTTGCGAAAAAAAAAAAAAAACAC
CCTAACGGGTGTTTTTTTTTTTTTGGTGTCCCCACGTGTGGCGCTGGAGACCGTCCAATGGCGGCGCGCC
ATCGAATGGTGCAAAACCTTTCGCGGTATGGCATGATAGCGCCCGGAAGAGAGTCAATTCAGGGTGGTGA
ATATGAGCCCGAAACGTCGTACCCAGGCAGAACGTGCAATGGAAACCCAGGGTAAACTGATTGCAGCAGC
ACTGGGTGTTCTGCGTGAAAAAGGTTATGCAGGTTTTCGTATTGCAGATGTTCCGGGTGCAGCCGGTGTT
AGCCGTGGTGCACAGAGCCATCATTTTCCGACCAAACTGGAACTGCTGCTGGCAACCTTTGAATGGCTGT
ATGAGCAGATTACCGAACGTAGCCGTGCACGTCTGGCAAAACTGAAACCGGAAGATGATGTTATTCAGCA
GATGCTGGATGATGCAGCAGATTTTTTTCTGGATGATGATTTTAGCATCGGCCTGGATCTGATTGTTGCA
GCAGATCGTGATCCGGCACTGCGTGAAGGTATTCTGCGTACCGTTGAACGTAATCGTTTTGTTGTTGAAG
ATATGTGGCTGGGTGTGCTGGTGAGCCGTGGTCTGAGCCGTGATGATGCCGAAGATATTCTGTGGCTGAT
TTTTAACAGCGTTCGTGGTCTGACAGTTCGTAGCCTGTGGCAGAAAGATAAAGAACGTTTTGAACGTGTG
CGTAATAGCACCCTGGAAATTGCACGTGAACGTTATGCAAAATTCAAACGTTGATAAGGATCCTAATTGG
TAACGAATCAGACAATTGACGGCTCGAGGGAGTAGCATAGGGTTTGCAGAATCCCTGCTTCGTCCATTTG
ACAGGCACATTATGCATCGATGATAAGCTGTCAAACATGAGCAGATCCTCTACGCCGGACGCATCGTGGC
CGGCATCACCGGCGCCACAGGTGCGGTTGCTGGCGCCTATATCGCCGACATCACCGATGGGGAAGATCGG
GCTCGCCACTTCGGGCTCATGAGCAAATATTTTATCTGAGGTGCTTCCTCGCTC
